>Addgene plasmid #166870 | pM122: pAAV-EFS-CasRx | addgene full sequence | sequence record 331087 | Addgene NGS Result
AAACTATTAACTGGCGAACTACTTACTCTAGCTTCCCGGCAACAATTAATAGACTGGATGGAGGCGGATA
AAGTTGCAGGACCACTTCTGCGCTCGGCCCTTCCGGCTGGCTGGTTTATTGCTGATAAATCTGGAGCCGG
TGAGCGTGGGTCTCGCGGTATCATTGCAGCACTGGGGCCAGATGGTAAGCCCTCCCGTATCGTAGTTATC
TACACGACGGGGAGTCAGGCAACTATGGATGAACGAAATAGACAGATCGCTGAGATAGGTGCCTCACTGA
TTAAGCATTGGTAACTGTCAGACCAAGTTTACTCATATATACTTTAGATTGATTTAAAACTTCATTTTTA
ATTTAAAAGGATCTAGGTGAAGATCCTTTTTGATAATCTCATGACCAAAATCCCTTAACGTGAGTTTTCG
TTCCACTGAGCGTCAGACCCCGTAGAAAAGATCAAAGGATCTTCTTGAGATCCTTTTTTTCTGCGCGTAA
TCTGCTGCTTGCAAACAAAAAAACCACCGCTACCAGCGGTGGTTTGTTTGCCGGATCAAGAGCTACCAAC
TCTTTTTCCGAAGGTAACTGGCTTCAGCAGAGCGCAGATACCAAATACTGTTCTTCTAGTGTAGCCGTAG
TTAGGCCACCACTTCAAGAACTCTGTAGCACCGCCTACATACCTCGCTCTGCTAATCCTGTTACCAGTGG
CTGCTGCCAGTGGCGATAAGTCGTGTCTTACCGGGTTGGACTCAAGACGATAGTTACCGGATAAGGCGCA
GCGGTCGGGCTGAACGGGGGGTTCGTGCACACAGCCCAGCTTGGAGCGAACGACCTACACCGAACTGAGA
TACCTACAGCGTGAGCTATGAGAAAGCGCCACGCTTCCCGAAGGGAGAAAGGCGGACAGGTATCCGGTAA
GCGGCAGGGTCGGAACAGGAGAGCGCACGAGGGAGCTTCCAGGGGGAAACGCCTGGTATCTTTATAGTCC
TGTCGGGTTTCGCCACCTCTGACTTGAGCGTCGATTTTTGTGATGCTCGTCAGGGGGGCGGAGCCTATGG
AAAAACGCCAGCAACGCGGCCTTTTTACGGTTCCTGGCCTTTTGCTGGCCTTTTGCTCACATGTCCTGCA
GGCAGCTGCGCGCTCGCTCGCTCACTGAGGCCGCCCGGGCGTCGGGCGACCTTTGGTCGCCCGGCCTCAG
TGAGCGAGCGAGCGCGCAGAGAGGGAGTGGCCAACTCCATCACTAGGGGTTCCTGCGGCCGCACGCGTAA
GCTTTAGGTCTTGAAAGGAGTGGGAATTGGCTCCGGTGCCCGTCAGTGGGCAGAGCGCACATCGCCCACA
GTCCCCGAGAAGTTGGGGGGAGGGGTCGGCAATTGATCCGGTGCCTAGAGAAGGTGGCGCGGGGTAAACT
GGGAAAGTGATGTCGTGTACTGGCTCCGCCTTTTTCCCGAGGGTGGGGGAGAACCGTATATAAGTGCAGT
AGTCGCCGTGAACGTTCTTTTTCGCAACGGGTTTGCCGCCAGAACACAGGTCTAGAGCCACCATGAGCCC
CAAGAAGAAGAGAAAGGTGGAGGCCAGCATCGAAAAAAAAAAGTCCTTCGCCAAGGGCATGGGCGTGAAG
TCCACACTCGTGTCCGGCTCCAAAGTGTACATGACAACCTTCGCCGAAGGCAGCGACGCCAGGCTGGAAA
AGATCGTGGAGGGCGACAGCATCAGGAGCGTGAATGAGGGCGAGGCCTTCAGCGCTGAAATGGCCGATAA
AAACGCCGGCTATAAGATCGGCAACGCCAAATTCAGCCATCCTAAGGGCTACGCCGTGGTGGCTAACAAC
CCTCTGTATACAGGACCCGTCCAGCAGGATATGCTCGGCCTGAAGGAAACTCTGGAAAAGAGGTACTTCG
GCGAGAGCGCTGATGGCAATGACAATATTTGTATCCAGGTGATCCATAACATCCTGGACATTGAAAAAAT
CCTCGCCGAATACATTACCAACGCCGCCTACGCCGTCAACAATATCTCCGGCCTGGATAAGGACATTATT
GGATTCGGCAAGTTCTCCACAGTGTATACCTACGACGAATTCAAAGACCCCGAGCACCATAGGGCCGCTT
TCAACAATAACGATAAGCTCATCAACGCCATCAAGGCCCAGTATGACGAGTTCGACAACTTCCTCGATAA
CCCCAGACTCGGCTATTTCGGCCAGGCCTTTTTCAGCAAGGAGGGCAGAAATTACATCATCAATTACGGC
AACGAATGCTATGACATTCTGGCCCTCCTGAGCGGACTGAGGCACTGGGTGGTCCATAACAACGAAGAAG
AGTCCAGGATCTCCAGGACCTGGCTCTACAACCTCGATAAGAACCTCGACAACGAATACATCTCCACCCT
CAACTACCTCTACGACAGGATCACCAATGAGCTGACCAACTCCTTCTCCAAGAACTCCGCCGCCAACGTG
AACTATATTGCCGAAACTCTGGGAATCAACCCTGCCGAATTCGCCGAACAATATTTCAGATTCAGCATTA
TGAAAGAGCAGAAAAACCTCGGATTCAATATCACCAAGCTCAGGGAAGTGATGCTGGACAGGAAGGATAT
GTCCGAGATCAGGAAAAATCATAAGGTGTTCGACTCCATCAGGACCAAGGTCTACACCATGATGGACTTT
GTGATTTATAGGTATTACATCGAAGAGGATGCCAAGGTGGCTGCCGCCAATAAGTCCCTCCCCGATAATG
AGAAGTCCCTGAGCGAGAAGGATATCTTTGTGATTAACCTGAGGGGCTCCTTCAACGACGACCAGAAGGA
TGCCCTCTACTACGATGAAGCTAATAGAATTTGGAGAAAGCTCGAAAATATCATGCACAACATCAAGGAA
TTTAGGGGAAACAAGACAAGAGAGTATAAGAAGAAGGACGCCCCTAGACTGCCCAGAATCCTGCCCGCTG
GCCGTGATGTTTCCGCCTTCAGCAAACTCATGTATGCCCTGACCATGTTCCTGGATGGCAAGGAGATCAA
CGACCTCCTGACCACCCTGATTAATAAATTCGATAACATCCAGAGCTTCCTGAAGGTGATGCCTCTCATC
GGAGTCAACGCTAAGTTCGTGGAGGAATACGCCTTTTTCAAAGACTCCGCCAAGATCGCCGATGAGCTGA
GGCTGATCAAGTCCTTCGCTAGAATGGGAGAACCTATTGCCGATGCCAGGAGGGCCATGTATATCGACGC
CATCCGTATTTTAGGAACCAACCTGTCCTATGATGAGCTCAAGGCCCTCGCCGACACCTTTTCCCTGGAC
GAGAACGGAAACAAGCTCAAGAAAGGCAAGCACGGCATGAGAAATTTCATTATTAATAACGTGATCAGCA
ATAAAAGGTTCCACTACCTGATCAGATACGGTGATCCTGCCCACCTCCATGAGATCGCCAAAAACGAGGC
CGTGGTGAAGTTCGTGCTCGGCAGGATCGCTGACATCCAGAAAAAACAGGGCCAGAACGGCAAGAACCAG
ATCGACAGGTACTACGAAACTTGTATCGGAAAGGATAAGGGCAAGAGCGTGAGCGAAAAGGTGGACGCTC
TCACAAAGATCATCACCGGAATGAACTACGACCAATTCGACAAGAAAAGGAGCGTCATTGAGGACACCGG
CAGGGAAAACGCCGAGAGGGAGAAGTTTAAAAAGATCATCAGCCTGTACCTCACCGTGATCTACCACATC
CTCAAGAATATTGTCAATATCAACGCCAGGTACGTCATCGGATTCCATTGCGTCGAGCGTGATGCTCAAC
TGTACAAGGAGAAAGGCTACGACATCAATCTCAAGAAACTGGAAGAGAAGGGATTCAGCTCCGTCACCAA
GCTCTGCGCTGGCATTGATGAAACTGCCCCCGATAAGAGAAAGGACGTGGAAAAGGAGATGGCTGAAAGA
GCCAAGGAGAGCATTGACAGCCTCGAGAGCGCCAACCCCAAGCTGTATGCCAATTACATCAAATACAGCG
ACGAGAAGAAAGCCGAGGAGTTCACCAGGCAGATTAACAGGGAGAAGGCCAAAACCGCCCTGAACGCCTA
CCTGAGGAACACCAAGTGGAATGTGATCATCAGGGAGGACCTCCTGAGAATTGACAACAAGACATGTACC
CTGTTCAGAAACAAGGCCGTCCACCTGGAAGTGGCCAGGTATGTCCACGCCTATATCAACGACATTGCCG
AGGTCAATTCCTACTTCCAACTGTACCATTACATCATGCAGAGAATTATCATGAATGAGAGGTACGAGAA
AAGCAGCGGAAAGGTGTCCGAGTACTTCGACGCTGTGAATGACGAGAAGAAGTACAACGATAGGCTCCTG
AAACTGCTGTGTGTGCCTTTCGGCTACTGTATCCCCAGGTTTAAGAACCTGAGCATCGAGGCCCTGTTCG
ATAGGAACGAGGCCGCCAAGTTCGACAAGGAGAAAAAGAAGGTGTCCGGCAATTCCGGATCCGGACCTAA
GAAAAAGAGGAAGGTGGCGGCCGCTTACCCATACGATGTTCCAGATTACGCTTAAGTCGACAACTTGTTT
ATTGCAGCTTATAATGGTTACAAATAAAGCAATAGCATCACAAATTTCACAAATAAAGCATTTTTTTCAC
TGCATTCTAGTTGTGGTTTGTCCAAACTCATCAATGTATCTTATCATGTCTGGATCCGGACCGAGCGGCC
GCAGGAACCCCTAGTGATGGAGTTGGCCACTCCCTCTCTGCGCGCTCGCTCGCTCACTGAGGCCGGGCGA
CCAAAGGTCGCCCGACGCCCGGGCTTTGCCCGGGCGGCCTCAGTGAGCGAGCGAGCGCGCAGCTGCCTGC
AGGGGCGCCTGATGCGGTATTTTCTCCTTACGCATCTGTGCGGTATTTCACACCGCATA
[95 nt withheld, positions 4890-4984]
T
[46 nt withheld, positions 4986-5031]
C
[141 nt withheld, positions 5033-5173]
CCTTTGACGTTGGAGTCCACGTTCTTT
[37 nt withheld, positions 5201-5237]
ACTCTATCTCGGGCTATTCTTTTGATTTATAAGGGATTTTGCCGATTTCGGTCTATTGGTTAAAAAATGA
GCTGATTTAACAAAAATTTAACGCGAATTTTAACAAAATATTAACGTTTACAATTTTATGGTGCACTCTC
AGTACAATCTGCTCTGATGCCGCATAGTTAAGCCAGCCCCGACACCCGCCAACACCCGCTGACGCGCCCT
GACGGGCTTGTCTGCTCCCGGCATCCGCTTACAGACAAGCTGTGACCGTCTCCGGGAGCTGCATGTGTCA
GAGGTTTTCACCGTCATCACCGAAACGCGCGAGACGAAAGGGCCTCGTGATACGCCTATTTTTATAGGTT
AATGTCATGATAATAATGGTTTCTTAGACGTCAGGTGGCACTTTTCGGGGAAATGTGCGCGGAACCCCTA
TTTGTTTATTTTTCTAAATACATTCAAATATGTATCCGCTCATGAGACAATAACCCTGATAAATGCTTCA
ATAATATTGAAAAAGGAAGAGTATGAGTATTCAACATTTCCGTGTCGCCCTTATTCCCTTTTTTGCGGCA
TTTTGCCTTCCTGTTTTTGCTCACCCAGAAACGCTGGTGAAAGTAAAAGATGCTGAAGATCAGTTGGGTG
CACGAGTGGGTTACATCGAACTGGATCTCAACAGCGGTAAGATCCTTGAGAGTTTTCGCCCCGAAGAACG
TTTTCCAATGATGAGCACTTTTAAAGTTCTGCTATGTGGCGCGGTATTATCCCGTATTGACGCCGGGCAA
GAGCAACTCGGTCGCCGCATACACTATTCTCAGAATGACTTGGTTGAGTACTCACCAGTCACAGAAAAGC
ATCTTACGGATGGCATGACAGTAAGAGAATTATGCAGTGCTGCCATAACCATGAGTGATAACACTGCGGC
CAACTTACTTCTGACAACGATCGGAGGACCGAAGGAGCTAACCGCTTTTTTGCACAACATGGGGGATCAT
GTAACTCGCCTTGATCGTTGGGAACCGGAGCTGAATGAAGCCATACCAAACGACGAGCGTGACACCACGA
TGCCTGTAGCAATGGCAACAACGTTGCGC
Features (pLannotate 1.2.2; 15 found; start..end, strand, type, name):
    465..1053    +  rep_origin     ori: high-copy-number ColE1/pMB1/pBR322/pUC origin of replication
   1126..1153    +  repeat_region  AAV2 ITR (fragment): inverted terminal repeat of adeno-associated virus serotype 2 inverted
   1182..1209    +  repeat_region  AAV2 ITR (fragment): inverted terminal repeat of adeno-associated virus serotype 2 inverted
   1265..1282    +  CDS            small t antigen (fragment): SV40 (simian virus 40) small t antigen
   1308..1519    +  promoter       EF-1α core promoter: core promoter for human elongation factor EF-1α
   1569..4466    +  CDS            RfxCas13d: RNA-targeting Type VI CRISPR protein from Ruminococcus flavefaciens strain XPD3002 (Konermann et al., 2018)
   4506..4534    +  CDS            3xHA (fragment): three tandem HA epitope tags
   4542..4676    +  polyA_signal   SV40 poly(A) signal: SV40 polyadenylation signal
   4693..4833    +  repeat_region  AAV2 ITR: inverted terminal repeat of adeno-associated virus serotype 2 inverted
   4838..4889    -  misc_feature   bom (fragment): basis of mobility region from pBR322
   4908..5363    +  rep_origin     f1 ori (sequence partly withheld): f1 bacteriophage origin of replication; arrow indicates direction of (+) strand synthesis
   5364..5413    -  misc_feature   bom (fragment): basis of mobility region from pBR322
   5515..5550    -  CDS            rop (fragment): Rop protein, which maintains plasmids at low copy number; rop
   5645..5749    +  promoter       AmpR promoter: bla
   5750..294     +  CDS            AmpR (across the origin): β-lactamase; bla; confers resistance to ampicillin, carbenicillin, and related antibiotics
