[The description below was written by a language model from this plasmid's Addgene catalogue record and pLannotate feature annotations shown in this document.]
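Description:
pM122: pAAV-EFS-CasRx is an AAV transfer plasmid for mammalian expression of the RNA-targeting CRISPR effector CasRx (RfxCas13d, from Ruminococcus flavefaciens XPD3002). It is built on the pAAV-MCS backbone, from which the original CMV promoter, human β-globin intron, multiple cloning site and hGH polyadenylation signal between the two inverted terminal repeats were removed and replaced with a new expression cassette by Gibson assembly. The plasmid totals 6,316 bp. It is propagated in bacteria through a high-copy ColE1/pUC-type origin with ampicillin selection (β-lactamase under its own promoter), and it also carries an f1 phage origin. The short bom and rop matches in the annotation are backbone remnants rather than functional elements.

Between the AAV2 ITRs, the compact EFS promoter (the EF-1α core promoter) drives the roughly 3 kb CasRx coding sequence, which is flanked by N- and C-terminal nuclear localisation signals and followed by a C-terminal HA epitope tag for detection. Transcripts terminate at an SV40 poly(A) signal. The short promoter and polyadenylation signal help keep this large open reading frame within AAV packaging capacity. The ITRs are the cis elements needed for replication and encapsidation of the cassette into recombinant AAV when rep/cap and helper functions are supplied in trans. The automated annotation detects the upstream ITR only as two short fragments, while the downstream ITR is recognised in full. The CasRx sequence was taken from an earlier EF1a-CasRx-2A-EGFP plasmid.

No guide RNA cassette is recorded or annotated, so a CasRx guide would have to be supplied separately. The construct is intended for CasRx-mediated RNA targeting in mammalian cells, by transfection or AAV delivery.
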