Addgene plasmid #166870: pM122: pAAV-EFS-CasRx
Purpose: AAV vector for expressing CasRx
Depositing lab: Guei-Sheung Liu. Depositing organization: University of Tasmania. Publication: Methods for in vitro CRISPR/CasRx-Mediated RNA Editing. Chuang YF, Wang PY, Kumar S, Lama S, Lin FL, Liu GS. Front Cell Dev Biol. 2021 Jun 11;9:667879. doi: 10.3389/fcell.2021.667879. eCollection 2021. PubMed 34178991.
Backbone
  Vector backbone: pAAV-MCS
  Backbone manufacturer: Cell Biolabs, Inc.
  Backbone size w/o insert (bp): 3316
  Total vector size (bp): 6316
  Modifications to backbone: Remove original sequences (CMV promoter, human b-globin intron, MCS, and hGH polyA signal) between 2 ITRs
  Vector type: Mammalian Expression, AAV, CRISPR
Growth in bacteria
  Bacterial resistance: Ampicillin, 100 μg/mL
  Growth temperature: 37°C
  Growth strain: NEB Stable
  Copy number: High Copy
Gene/Insert
  Gene/Insert name: RfxCas13d (alt name: CasRx)
  Species: Ruminococcus flavefaciens XPD3002
  Insert size (bp): 3000
  Promoter: EFS
  Tag / fusion protein: NLS (N terminal on insert); NLS (C terminal on insert); HA (C terminal on insert)
  Cloning method: Gibson Cloning
  Sequencing primers: 5′ n/a; 3′ GAAATTTGTGATGCTATTGC
Resource information
  A portion of this plasmid was derived from a plasmid made by: The CasRx sequence was adopted from pXR001: EF1a-CasRx-2A-EGFP (#109049)
Terms and licenses: Academic/Nonprofit Terms; Industry Terms: Not Available to Industry
How to cite: pM122: pAAV-EFS-CasRx was a gift from Guei-Sheung Liu (Addgene plasmid # 166870 ; http://n2t.net/addgene:166870 ; RRID:Addgene_166870)
